>Addgene plasmid #99310 | STARR-seq luciferase validation vector_mP_SV40 | addgene full sequence | sequence record 193009 | Addgene NGS Result
GGTGTGGAAAGTCCCCAGGCTCCCCAGCAGGCAGAAGTATGCAAAGCATGCATCTCAATTAGTCAGCAAC
CAGGTGTGGAAAGTCCCCAGGCTCCCCAGCAGGCAGAAGTATGCAAAGCATGCATCTCAATTAGTCAGCA
ACCATAGTCCCGCCCCTAACTCCGCCCATCCCGCCCCTAACTCCGCCCAGTTCCGCCCATTCTCCGCTCC
ATCGTGAGCAAAAGGCCAGCAAAAGGCCAGGAACCGTAAAAAGGCCGCGTTGCTGGCGTTTTTCCATAGG
CTCCGCCCCCCTGACGAGCATCACAAAAATCGACGCTCAAGTCAGAGGTGGCGAAACCCGACAGGACTAT
AAAGATACCAGGCGTTTCCCCCTGGAAGCTCCCTCGTGCGCTCTCCTGTTCCGACCCTGCCGCTTACCGG
ATACCTGTCCGCCTTTCTCCCTTCGGGAAGCGTGGCGCTTTCTCATAGCTCACGCTGTAGGTATCTCAGT
TCGGTGTAGGTCGTTCGCTCCAAGCTGGGCTGTGTGCACGAACCCCCCGTTCAGCCCGACCGCTGCGCCT
TATCCGGTAACTATCGTCTTGAGTCCAACCCGGTAAGACACGACTTATCGCCACTGGCAGCAGCCACTGG
TAACAGGATTAGCAGAGCGAGGTATGTAGGCGGTGCTACAGAGTTCTTGAAGTGGTGGCCTAACTACGGC
TACACTAGAAGAACAGTATTTGGTATCTGCGCTCTGCTGAAGCCAGTTACCTTCGGAAAAAGAGTTGGTA
GCTCTTGATCCGGCAAACAAACCACCGCTGGTAGCGGTGGTTTTTTTGTTTGCAAGCAGCAGATTACGCG
CAGAAAAAAAGGATCTCAAGAAGATCCTTTGATCTTTTCTACGGGGTCTGACGCTCAGTGGAACGAAAAC
TCACGTTAAGGGATTTTGGTCATGAGATTATCAAAAAGGATCTTCACCTAGATCCTTTTAAATTAAAAAT
GAAGTTTTAAATCAATCTAAAGTATATATGAGTAAACTTGGTCTGACAGCGGCCGCAAATGCTAAACCAC
TGCAGTGGTTACCAGTGCTTGATCAGTGAGGCACCGATCTCAGCGATCTGCCTATTTCGTTCGTCCATAG
TGGCCTGACTCCCCGTCGTGTAGATCACTACGATTCGTGAGGGCTTACCATCAGGCCCCAGCGCAGCAAT
GATGCCGCGAGAGCCGCGTTCACCGGCCCCCGATTTGTCAGCAATGAACCAGCCAGCAGGGAGGGCCGAG
CGAAGAAGTGGTCCTGCTACTTTGTCCGCCTCCATCCAGTCTATGAGCTGCTGTCGTGATGCTAGAGTAA
GAAGTTCGCCAGTGAGTAGTTTCCGAAGAGTTGTGGCCATTGCTACTGGCATCGTGGTATCACGCTCGTC
GTTCGGTATGGCTTCGTTCAACTCTGGTTCCCAGCGGTCAAGCCGGGTCACATGATCACCCATATTATGA
AGAAATGCAGTCAGCTCCTTAGGGCCTCCGATCGTTGTCAGAAGTAAGTTGGCCGCGGTGTTGTCGCTCA
TGGTAATGGCAGCACTACACAATTCTCTTACCGTCATGCCATCCGTAAGATGCTTTTCCGTGACCGGCGA
GTACTCAACCAAGTCGTTTTGTGAGTAGTGTATACGGCGACCAAGCTGCTCTTGCCCGGCGTCTATACGG
GACAACACCGCGCCACATAGCAGTACTTTGAAAGTGCTCATCATCGGGAATCGTTCTTCGGGGCGGAAAG
ACTCAAGGATCTTGCCGCTATTGAGATCCAGTTCGATATAGCCCACTCTTGCACCCAGTTGATCTTCAGC
ATCTTTTACTTTCACCAGCGTTTCGGGGTGTGCAAAAACAGGCAAGCAAAATGCCGCAAAGAAGGGAATG
AGTGCGACACGAAAATGTTGGATGCTCATACTCGTCCTTTTTCAATATTATTGAAGCATTTATCAGGGTT
ACTAGTACGTCTCTCAAGGATAAGTAAGTAATATTAAGGTACGGGAGGTATTGGACAGGCCGCAATAAAA
TATCTTTATTTTCATTACATCTGTGTGTTGGTTTTTTGTGTGAATCGATAGTACTAACATACGCTCTCCA
TCAAAACAAAACGAAACAAAACAAACTAGCAAAATAGGCTGTCCCCAGTGCAAGTGCAGGTGCCAGAACA
TTTCTCTGGCCTAACTGGCTTAGAGATCTTCGAGAGAGGGTATATAATGGAAGCTCGACTTCCAGGGCTA
GCGACCTAAAGCTTGGCAATCCGGTACTGTTGGTAAAGCCACCATGGAAGATGCCAAAAACATTAAGAAG
GGCCCAGCGCCATTCTACCCACTCGAAGACGGGACCGCCGGCGAGCAGCTGCACAAAGCCATGAAGCGCT
ACGCCCTGGTGCCCGGCACCATCGCCTTTACCGACGCACATATCGAGGTGGACATTACCTACGCCGAGTA
CTTCGAGATGAGCGTTCGGCTGGCAGAAGCTATGAAGCGCTATGGGCTGAATACAAACCATCGGATCGTG
GTGTGCAGCGAGAATAGCTTGCAGTTCTTCATGCCCGTGTTGGGTGCCCTGTTCATCGGTGTGGCTGTGG
CCCCAGCTAACGACATCTACAACGAGCGCGAGCTGCTGAACAGCATGGGCATCAGCCAGCCCACCGTCGT
ATTCGTGAGCAAGAAAGGGCTGCAAAAGATCCTCAACGTGCAAAAGAAGCTACCGATCATACAAAAGATC
ATCATCATGGATAGCAAGACCGACTACCAGGGCTTCCAAAGCATGTACACCTTCGTGACTTCCCATTTGC
CACCCGGCTTCAACGAGTACGACTTCGTGCCCGAGAGCTTCGACCGGGACAAAACCATCGCCCTGATCAT
GAACAGTAGTGGCAGTACCGGATTGCCCAAGGGCGTAGCCCTACCGCACCGCACCGCTTGTGTCCGATTC
AGTCATGCCCGCGACCCCATCTTCGGCAACCAGATCATCCCCGACACCGCTATCCTCAGCGTGGTGCCAT
TTCACCACGGCTTCGGCATGTTCACCACGCTGGGCTACTTGATCTGCGGCTTTCGGGTCGTGCTCATGTA
CCGCTTCGAGGAGGAGCTATTCTTGCGCAGCTTGCAAGACTATAAGATTCAATCTGCCCTGCTGGTGCCC
ACACTATTTAGCTTCTTCGCTAAGAGCACTCTCATCGACAAGTACGACCTAAGCAACTTGCACGAGATCG
CCAGCGGCGGGGCGCCGCTCAGCAAGGAGGTAGGTGAGGCCGTGGCCAAACGCTTCCACCTACCAGGCAT
CCGCCAGGGCTACGGCCTGACAGAAACAACCAGCGCCATTCTGATCACCCCCGAAGGGGACGACAAGCCT
GGCGCAGTAGGCAAGGTGGTGCCCTTCTTCGAGGCTAAGGTGGTGGACTTGGACACCGGTAAGACACTGG
GTGTGAACCAGCGCGGCGAGCTGTGCGTCCGTGGCCCCATGATCATGAGCGGCTACGTTAACAACCCCGA
GGCTACAAACGCTCTCATCGACAAGGACGGCTGGCTGCACAGCGGCGACATCGCCTACTGGGACGAGGAC
GAGCACTTCTTCATCGTGGACCGGCTGAAGAGCCTGATCAAATACAAGGGCTACCAGGTAGCCCCAGCCG
AACTGGAGAGCATCCTGCTGCAACACCCCAACATCTTCGACGCCGGGGTCGCCGGCCTGCCCGACGACGA
TGCCGGCGAGCTGCCCGCCGCAGTCGTCGTGCTGGAACACGGTAAAACCATGACCGAGAAGGAGATCGTG
GACTATGTGGCCAGCCAGGTTACAACCGCCAAGAAGCTGCGCGGTGGTGTTGTGTTCGTGGACGAGGTGC
CTAAAGGACTGACCGGCAAGTTGGACGCCCGCAAGATCCGCGAGATTCTCATTAAGGCCAAGAAGGGCGG
CAAGATCGCCGTGTAATAATTCTAGAGTCGGGGCGGCCGGCCGCTTCGAGCAGACATGATAAGATACATT
GATGAGTTTGGACAAACCACAACTAGAATGCAGTGAAAAAAATGCTTTATTTGTGAAATTTGTGATGCTA
TTGCTTTATTTGTAACCATTATAAGCTGCAATAAACAAGTTAACAACAACAATTGCATTCATTTTATGTT
TCAGGTTCAGGGGGAGGTGTGGGAGGTTTTTTAAAGCAAGTAAAACCTCTACAAATGTGGTAAAATCGAT
AAGGCTGTGGAATGTGTGTCAGTTAG
