[The description below was written by a language model from this plasmid's Addgene catalogue record.]
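Description:
STARR-seq luciferase validation vector_mP_SV40 is a mammalian luciferase reporter plasmid built on the STARR-seq luciferase validation vector_mP backbone, which derives from a Promega vector and is recorded as 3990 bp without insert. It is maintained in E. coli as a high-copy plasmid under ampicillin selection. The record does not name the origin of replication, and no feature table is provided, so the exact arrangement of elements cannot be confirmed beyond the catalogue fields.

The payload is a 237 bp SV40 enhancer introduced by Gibson cloning downstream of the luciferase reporter gene, with transcription of the reporter initiating from the core promoter designated "mP" (the record does not expand this abbreviation, nor does it specify which luciferase is encoded). Placing the candidate element downstream of the reporter mirrors the layout used in STARR-seq, where enhancers act on a minimal core promoter from a position within or after the transcription unit. A core promoter on its own gives only low basal transcription, so the luciferase signal reflects the enhancer activity of the inserted sequence. The insert species is listed as human, although the SV40 enhancer is by name a viral element from simian virus 40.

The construct is intended for validating enhancer activity by luciferase assay in transfected mammalian cells. The well-characterised SV40 enhancer would plausibly serve as a positive control or reference alongside other candidates in the same backbone, though the record does not state this. It belongs to a vector set deposited with a study of systematic errors in enhancer activity assays in human cells.
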