Addgene plasmid #99310: STARR-seq luciferase validation vector_mP_SV40
Purpose: Luciferase validation vector with SV40 enhancer inserted downstream of the reporter gene. The candidate's enhancer activity is reflected by luciferase activity
Depositing lab: Alexander Stark. Depositing organization: Research Institute of Molecular Pathology (IMP). Publication: Resolving systematic errors in widely used enhancer activity assays in human cells. Muerdter F, Boryn LM, Woodfin AR, Neumayr C, Rath M, Zabidi MA, Pagani M, Haberle V, Kazmar T, Catarino RR, Schernhuber K, Arnold CD, Stark A. Nat Methods. 2017 Dec 11. pii: nmeth.4534. doi: 10.1038/nmeth.4534. PubMed 29256496.
Backbone
  Vector backbone: STARR-seq luciferase validation vector_mP
  Backbone manufacturer: Promega
  Backbone size w/o insert (bp): 3990
  Vector type: Mammalian Expression, Luciferase ; STARR-seq Luciferase validation vector
Growth in bacteria
  Bacterial resistance: Ampicillin, 100 μg/mL
  Growth temperature: 37°C
  Growth strain: DH5alpha
  Copy number: High Copy
Gene/Insert
  Gene/Insert name: SV40 enhancer
  Species: H. sapiens (human)
  Insert size (bp): 237
  Cloning method: Gibson Cloning
Terms and licenses: Academic/Nonprofit Terms; Industry Terms: Not Available to Industry
Depositor comments: This vector has the SV40 enhancer cloned downstream of the reporter gene; Core promoter is the mP . Please see bioRxiv for preprint article. Posted 17 July 2017. DOI: 10.1101/164590
How to cite: STARR-seq luciferase validation vector_mP_SV40 was a gift from Alexander Stark (Addgene plasmid # 99310 ; http://n2t.net/addgene:99310 ; RRID:Addgene_99310)
